>Addgene plasmid #170410 | pBEL2255 | addgene full sequence | sequence record 334327 | Addgene NGS Result
TTCATTTTTAATTTAAAAGGATCTAGGTGAAGATCCTTTTTGATAATCTCATGACCAAAATCCCTTAACG
TGAGTTTTCGTTCCACTGAGCGTCAGACCCCGTAGAAAAGATCAAAGGATCTTCTTGAGATCCTTTTTTT
CTGCGCGTAATCTGCTGCTTGCAAACAAAAAAACCACCGCTACCAGCGGTGGTTTGTTTGCCGGATCAAG
AGCTACCAACTCTTTTTCCGAAGGTAACTGGCTTCAGCAGAGCGCAGATACCAAATACTGTCCTTCTAGT
GTAGCCGTAGTTAGGCCACCACTTCAAGAACTCTGTAGCACCGCCTACATACCTCGCTCTGCTAATCCTG
TTACCAGTGGCTGCTGCCAGTGGCGATAAGTCGTGTCTTACCGGGTTGGACTCAAGACGATAGTTACCGG
ATAAGGCGCAGCGGTCGGGCTGAACGGGGGGTTCGTGCACACAGCCCAGCTTGGAGCGAACGACCTACAC
CGAACTGAGATACCTACAGCGTGAGCTATGAGAAAGCGCCACGCTTCCCGAAGGGAGAAAGGCGGACAGG
TATCCGGTAAGCGGCAGGGTCGGAACAGGAGAGCGCACGAGGGAGCTTCCAGGGGGAAACGCCTGGTATC
TTTATAGTCCTGTCGGGTTTCGCCACCTCTGACTTGAGCGTCGATTTTTGTGATGCTCGTCAGGGGGGCG
GAGCCTATGGAAAAACGCCAGCAACGCGGCCTTTTTACGGTTCCTGGCCTTTTGCTGGCCTTTTGCTCAC
ATGTTCTTTCCTGCGTTATCCCCTGATTCTGTGGATAACCGTATTACCGCCTTTGAGTGAGCTGATACCG
CTCGCCGCAGCCGAACGACCGAGCGCAGCGAGTCAGTGAGCGAGGAAGCGGAAGAGCGCCTGATGCGGTA
TTTTCTCCTTACGCATCTGTGCGGTATTTCACACCGCAATGGTGCACTCTCAGTACAATCTGCTCTGATG
CCGCATAGTTAAGCCAGTATACACTCCGCTATCGCTACGTGACTGGGTCATGGCTGCGCCCCGACACCCG
CCAACACCCGCTGACGCGCCCTGACGGGCTTGTCTGCTCCCGGCATCCGCTTACAGACAAGCTGTGACCG
TCTCCGGGAGCTGCATGTGTCAGAGGTTTTCACCGTCATCACCGAAACGCGCGAGGCAGCTGCGGTAAAG
CTCATCAGCGTGGTCGTGAAGCGATTCACAGATGTCTGCCTGTTCATCCGCGTCCAGCTCGTTGAGTTTC
TCCAGAAGCGTTAATGTCTGGCTTCTGATAAAGCGGGCCATGTTAAGGGCGGTTTTTTCCTGTTTGGTCA
CTGATGCCTCCGTGTAAGGGGGATTTCTGTTCATGGGGGTAATGATACCGATGAAACGAGAGAGGATGCT
CACGATACGGGTTACTGATGATGAACATGCCCGGTTACTGGAACGTTGTGAGGGTAAACAACTGGCGGTA
TGGATGCGGCGGGACCAGAGAAAAATCACTCAGGGTCAATGCCAGCGCTTCGTTAATACAGATGTAGGTG
TTCCACAGGGTAGCCAGCAGCATCCTGCGATGCAGATCCGGAACATAATGGTGCAGGGCGCTGACTTCCG
CGTTTCCAGACTTTACGAAACACGGAAACCGAAGACCATTCATGTTGTTGCTCAGGTCGCAGACGTTTTG
CAGCAGCAGTCGCTTCACGTTCGCTCGCGTATCGGTGATTCATTCTGCTAACCAGTAAGGCAACCCCGCC
AGCCTAGCCGGGTCCTCAACGACAGGAGCACGATCATGCGCACCCGTGGCCAGGACCCAACGCTGCCCGA
GATCTCGATCCCGCGAAATTAATACGACTCACTATAGGGAGACCACAACGGTTTCCCTCTAGAAATAATT
TTGTTTAACTTTAAGAAGGAGATATACATATGGCTCTTAACACACCACAAATTACGCCGACAAAAAAGAT
AACAGTGAGGGCAATCGGCGAGGAACTGCCGCGTGGTGATTACCAACGTTGCCCGCAATGTGACATGCTG
TTTAGCCTGCCCGAGATAAATTCTCATCAAAGTGCCTATTGTCCGCGCTGTCAGGCAAAAATTCGTGACG
GGCGCGACTGGTCGCTAACGCGCCTGGCGGCAATGGCCTTCACCATGCTGTTGCTTATGCCGTTTGCCTG
GGGCGAACCGCTGTTGCATATCTGGCTGTTAGGCATTCGTATTGACGCCAACGTTATGCAAGGCATCTGG
CAAATGACCAAACAGGGCGATGCGATAACGGGGTCGATGGTCTTTTTCTGCGTTATTGGTGCCCCGCTCA
TTCTGGTGACCTCCATAGCTTATTTATGGTTTGGTAACCGACTGGGAATGAATTTACGTCCGGTACTGCT
GATGCTTGAGCGACTTAAAGAGTGGGTAATGCTCGATATCTACCTGGTCGGCATTGGCGTTGCTTCTATA
AAGGTACAGGATTATGCCCATATCCAGGCTGGTGTCGGCTTGTTCTCTTTTGTGGCGTTGGTGATTTTAA
CGACGGTGACGTTGTCACATCTTAATGTCGAAGAACTGTGGGAGCGATTTTATCCGCAGCGCCCCGCTAC
GCGTAGGGACGAGAAACTTCGTGTCTGTCTTGGGTGCCATTTTACCGGCTATCCAGATCAGCGTGGTCGC
TGCCCGCGTTGCCATATCCCGCTACGCCTGCGTCGCCGTCATAGTCTGCAAAAATGCTGGGCGGCGCTGT
TAGCGTCAATCGTTTTATTGTTACCTGCCAACCTGTTGCCTATTTCTATCATTTATCTGAACGGAGGACG
GCAGGAAGATACAATTCTTTCCGGAATTATGTCGCTGGCAAGTAGCAACATTGCGGTTGCAGGAATCGTG
TTTATCGCCAGTATTCTGGTACCGTTTACTAAAGTGATCGTCATGTTCACTTTACTGTTGAGCATTCATT
TTAAATGCCAGCAAGGTTTACGCACACGCATTCTGTTACTGCGGATGGTGACCTGGATTGGTCGCTGGTC
GATGCTCGACCTGTTTGTCATATCTTTAACCATGTCGCTGATTAATCGCGATCAGATCCTCGCTTTTACT
ATGGGACCGGCTGCGTTTTATTTCGGCGCAGCGGTAATTTTGACTATTCTTGCTGTGGAATGGCTGGACA
GCCGCTTACTTTGGGATGCACATGAGTCAGGAAACGCCCGCTTCGACGACTGAAGCGCAGATTAAAAATA
AACGCCGTATCTCACCTTTCTGGCTGCTGCCGTTCATCGCGCTAATGATTGCCAGTTGGCTGATTTGGGA
CAGTTATCAGGACCGGGGTAATACCGTCACCATCGACTTTATGTCGGCGGATGGTATTGTTCCAGGCCGT
ACGCCTGTTCGTTATCAGGGCGTTGAAGTCGGAACAGTGCAGGATATCAGCCTCAGCGACGATCTTCGTA
AGATTGAAGTCAAGGTCAGCATCAAGTCCGATATGAAAGATGCGCTGCGCGAAGAGACTCAGTTCTGGCT
GGTGACGCCAAAAGCATCGTTGGCAGGTGTCTCCGGGCTGGACGCCCTCGTCGGTGGGAACTATATCGGC
ATGATGCCGGGTAAAGGTAAAGAGCAGGATCACTTTGTCGCACTCGATACCCAACCGAAATATCGGCTGG
ACAATGGCGATCTGATGATCCACCTGCAAGCCCCCGATCTCGGTTCGCTGAACAGCGGTTCATTGGTCTA
TTTCCGCAAGATCCCGGTGGGAAAAGTCTACGACTATGCCATCAATCCCAACAAGCAAGGCGTGGTGATT
GATGTCCTGATCGAGCGGCGTTTTACCGATCTGGTGAAAAAAGGTAGCCGTTTCTGGAACGTTTCCGGCG
TTGATGCCAACGTCAGTATCAGTGGCGCGAAGGTGAAACTGGAAAGCCTGGCGGCACTGGTTAACGGTGC
GATTGCCTTCGATTCACCAGAAGAGTCGAAACCTGCCGAGGCGGAAGATACCTTTGGTCTGTATGAAGAT
CTGGCCCACAGCCAGCGTGGCGTAATAATAAAACTGGAACTGCCGAGTGGGGCCGGATTAACCGCCGACT
CGACGCCGTTAATGTATCAGGGGCTGGAAGTCGGACAGCTGACTAAACTGGATTTAAATCCTGGTGGTAA
AGTCACAGGGGAAATGACCGTTGATCCCAGCGTCGTTACCCTGCTTCGTGAAAATACCCGCATCGAATTA
CGCAACCCGAAATTATCCCTTAGCGATGCTAATCTCAGCGCCCTGCTGACCGGCAAAACCTTCGAGCTGG
TGCCCGGCGATGGCGAGCCACGCAAAGAGTTCGTTGTTGTGCCAGGCGAAAAAGCACTGCTGCATGAACC
TGATGTTCTGACGCTGACCCTGACCGCGCCGGAAAGTTACGGTATTGATGCGGGTCAGCCGCTCATTCTT
CACGGCGTGCAGGTAGGCCAGGTTATCGATCGTAAACTCACCAGCAAAGGCGTCACCTTTACCGTCGCCA
TCGAGCCTCAGCATCGCGAACTGGTAAAAGGCGATAGCAAATTTGTCGTCAACAGCCGTGTCGATGTGAA
GGTGGGGCTGGATGGCGTTGAGTTTCTCGGTGCCAGCGCCTCAGAATGGATCAATGGCGGGATACGTATT
CTGCCGGGCGATAAAGGTGAGATGAAAGCCAGCTATCCACTGTATGCCAATTTGGAAAAAGCGCTGGAGA
ACAGCCTTAGCGATTTACCCACCACAACCGTGAGTTTGAGTGCAGAGACGCTGCCGGATGTGCAGGCAGG
ATCGGTAGTGCTGTACCGTAAATTTGAAGTTGGTGAAGTGATTACCGTGCGTCCGCGAGCTAACGCGTTT
GATATCGATCTGCATATTAAGCCGGAGTATCGCAACCTTCTGACCAGCAATAGCGTGTTCTGGGCAGAAG
GCGGGGCGAAAGTTCAGCTGAATGGTAGTGGTCTGACCGTACAGGCATCCCCGCTCTCCAGAGCATTAAA
GGGAGCCATTAGCTTCGACAACCTCAGCGGTGCCAGCGCCAGTCAGCGTAAAGGCGATAAGCGTATTCTG
TATGCTTCCGAAACAGCGGCCCGTGCGGTTGGCGGGCAGATTACGCTTCACGCTTTCGATGCCGGAAAAC
TGGCGGTCGGGATGCCAATTCGCTATCTCGGTATTGATATCGGGCAAATCCAGACGCTGGATCTGATTAC
CGCACGCAATGAAGTACAGGCAAAGGCGGTACTTTACCCGGAATATGTCCAGACCTTTGCTCGCGGTGGT
ACGCGCTTCTCAGTGGTCAGCCGTGTCGATGTGAAGGTGGGGCTGGATGGCGTTGAGTTTCTCGGTGCCA
GCGCCTCAGAATGGATCAATGGCCCGTATATCAACGTCGAACCAGGCCGGGGCAATCCTCGCCGCGACTT
TGAATTACAAGAGGCCACCATTACTGATTCGCGTTACCTGGATGGCTTAAGCATTATTGTTGAAGCGCCG
GAAGCCGGTTCGTTAGGCATCGGTACGCCTGTGCTGTTCCGTGGTCTGGAAGTCGGTACGGTTACAGGAA
TGACGCTGGGGACATTGTCAGATCGCGTGATGATTGCGATGCGCATCAGTAAACGCTATCAACACCTGGT
GCGTAACAATTCCGTCTTCTGGTTGGCATCGGGTTACAGTCTGGACTTTGGTCTGACGGGCGGCGTAGTG
AAAACCGGCACCTTTAACCAGTTTATCCGTGGCGGCATCGCCTTCGCCACGCCTCCGGGTACGCCACTGG
CACCGAAAGCCCAGGAAGGCAAACACTTCCTGTTGCAGGAAAGTGAACCGAAAGAGTGGCGTGAATGGGG
AACTGCGCTTCCCAAATAATGCCCACCTCGAGCAGATCCGGCTGCTAACAAAGCCCGAAAGGAAGCTGAG
TTGGCTGCTGCCACCGCTGAGCAATAACTAGCATAACCCCTTGGGGCCTCTAAACGGGTCTTGAGGGGTT
TTTTGCTGAAAGGAGGAACTATATCCGGATAATTCTTGAAGACGAAAGGGCCTCGTGATACGCCTATTTT
TATAGGTTAATGTCATGATAATAATGGTTTCTTAGACGTCAGGTGGCACTTTTCGGGGAAATGTGCGCGG
AACCCCTATTTGTTTATTTTTCTAAATACATTCAAATATGTATCCGCTCATGAGACAATAACCCTGATAA
ATGCTTCAATAATATTGAAAAAGGAAGAGTATGAGTATTCAACATTTCCGTGTCGCCCTTATTCCCTTTT
TTGCGGCATTTTGCCTTCCTGTTTTTGCTCACCCAGAAACGCTGGTGAAAGTAAAAGATGCTGAAGATCA
GTTGGGTGCACGAGTGGGTTACATCGAACTGGATCTCAACAGCGGTAAGATCCTTGAGAGTTTTCGCCCC
GAAGAACGTTTTCCAATGATGAGCACTTTTAAAGTTCTGCTATGTGGCGCGGTATTATCCCGTGTTGACG
CCGGGCAAGAGCAACTCGGTCGCCGCATACACTATTCTCAGAATGACTTGGTTGAGTACTCACCAGTCAC
AGAAAAGCATCTTACGGATGGCATGACAGTAAGAGAATTATGCAGTGCTGCCATAACCATGAGTGATAAC
ACTGCGGCCAACTTACTTCTGACAACGATCGGAGGACCGAAGGAGCTAACCGCTTTTTTGCACAACATGG
GGGATCATGTAACTCGCCTTGATCGTTGGGAACCGGAGCTGAATGAAGCCATACCAAACGACGAGCGTGA
CACCACGATGCCTGCAGCAATGGCAACAACGTTGCGCAAACTATTAACTGGCGAACTACTTACTCTAGCT
TCCCGGCAACAATTAATAGACTGGATGGAGGCGGATAAAGTTGCAGGACCACTTCTGCGCTCGGCCCTTC
CGGCTGGCTGGTTTATTGCTGATAAATCTGGAGCCGGTGAGCGTGGGTCTCGCGGTATCATTGCAGCACT
GGGGCCAGATGGTAAGCCCTCCCGTATCGTAGTTATCTACACGACGGGGAGTCAGGCAACTATGGATGAA
CGAAATAGACAGATCGCTGAGATAGGTGCCTCACTGATTAAGCATTGGTAACTGTCAGACCAAGTTTACT
CATATATACTTTAGATTGATTTAAAAC
Features (pLannotate 1.2.2; 12 found; start..end, strand, type, name):
    125..713     +  rep_origin     ori: high-copy-number ColE1/pMB1/pBR322/pUC origin of replication
    899..1038    -  misc_feature   bom: basis of mobility region from pBR322
   1140..1331    -  CDS            rop: Rop protein, which maintains plasmids at low copy number; rop
   1348..1728    +  CDS            YPB1_ECOLX: Protein predicted: Swiss-Prot protein existence level 4. From Escherichia coli.
   1840..1858    +  promoter       T7 promoter: promoter for bacteriophage T7 RNA polymerase
   1890..1912    +  RBS            RBS: efficient ribosome binding site from bacteriophage T7 gene 10 (Olins and Rangwala, 1989)
   1920..3200    +  CDS            yebS: YEBS_ECOLI - Experimental evidence at protein level: Swiss-Prot protein existence level 1. Component of a transport pathway that contributes to membrane integrity. From Escherichia coli (strain K12).
   3172..5826    +  CDS            yebT: YEBT_ECOLI - Experimental evidence at protein level: Swiss-Prot protein existence level 1. Component of a transport pathway that contributes to membrane integrity (PubMed:27795327). May directly span the intermembrane space, facilitating the transport of substrates across the periplasm (Probable). From Escherichia coli (strain K12).
   5851..5900    +  CDS            SET1 (fragment): solubility-enhancement tag derived from T7 phage gene 10B
   5908..5955    +  terminator     T7 terminator: transcription terminator for bacteriophage T7 RNA polymerase
   6086..6190    +  promoter       AmpR promoter: bla
   6191..7051    +  CDS            AmpR: β-lactamase; bla; confers resistance to ampicillin, carbenicillin, and related antibiotics
