[The description below was written by a language model from this plasmid's Addgene catalogue record and pLannotate feature annotations shown in this document.]
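Description:
pBEL2255 is a bacterial expression plasmid built on the Novagen pET17b backbone and used for genetic complementation with a mutant form of the E. coli letAB (yebST) operon. The sequenced construct is about 7.1 kb. It replicates from a ColE1/pMB1-type origin and is catalogued as high copy, although the annotation also detects pBR322-derived bom and rop elements. Selection is by ampicillin through the bla β-lactamase gene driven by its own promoter.

The payload sits between a T7 promoter with the phage T7 gene 10 ribosome binding site and a T7 terminator. It comprises the letA (yebS) coding sequence followed by letB (yebT). The two reading frames overlap slightly in the feature table, which suggests that an operon-like arrangement has been kept. LetA and LetB are components of a transport pathway that contributes to membrane integrity, and LetB, an MCE-family protein, may span the periplasm to move substrates between the membranes. In this plasmid, LetB residues 700–716 are deleted and replaced with residues 445–479. The record labels this change "PLL6->4", which appears to mean that a loop element of the sixth ring is swapped for the corresponding element from the fourth, though the abbreviation is not spelled out. No purification tag is recorded. The short fragment downstream of letB, annotated as a T7 gene 10B-derived solubility tag, is probably residual vector sequence rather than an intended fusion.

The plasmid is intended for testing whether this LetB variant can restore function in complementation experiments, as part of work on the role of Ring6 in LetB. The strains and phenotypes assayed are not stated in the record.
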