Addgene plasmid #170410: pBEL2255
Purpose: Genetic complementation plasmid of LetA-[LetB PLL6->4] mutant
Depositing lab: Gira Bhabha & Damian Ekiert. Depositing organization: NYU Grossman School of Medicine. Publication: Role of Ring6 in the Function of the E. coli MCE Protein LetB. Vieni C, Coudray N, Isom GL, Bhabha G, Ekiert DC. J Mol Biol. 2022 Jan 22;434(7):167463. doi: 10.1016/j.jmb.2022.167463. PubMed 35077766.
Backbone
  Vector backbone: pET17b
  Backbone manufacturer: Novagen
  Backbone size w/o insert (bp): 3174
  Vector type: Bacterial Expression
Growth in bacteria
  Bacterial resistance: Ampicillin, 100 μg/mL
  Growth temperature: 37°C
  Growth strain: DH5alpha
  Copy number: High Copy
Gene/Insert
  Gene/Insert name: LetAB (alt name: yebST)
  Species: E. coli
  Mutation: LetA-LetB(Δ700-716, replace with 445-479)
  Entrez Gene: letB (a.k.a. b1834, ECK1833, yebT); letA (a.k.a. b1833, ECK1832, yebS)
Terms and licenses: Academic/Nonprofit Terms; Industry Terms: Not Available to Industry
How to cite: pBEL2255 was a gift from Gira Bhabha & Damian Ekiert (Addgene plasmid # 170410 ; http://n2t.net/addgene:170410 ; RRID:Addgene_170410)
